>Addgene plasmid #219153 | SFFV-IKZF2-Brd 194 | addgene full sequence | sequence record 450429 | Addgene NGS Result
AGCTTAATGTAGTCTTATGCAATACTCTTGTAGTCTTGCAACATGGTAACGATGAGTTAGCAACATGCCT
TACAAGGAGAGAAAAAGCACCGTGCATGCCGATTGGTGGAAGTAAGGTGGTACGATCGTGCCTTATTAGG
AAGGCAACAGACGGGTCTGACATGGATTGGACGAACCACTGAATTGCCGCATTGCAGAGATATTGTATTT
AAGTGCCTAGCTCGATACATAAACGGGTCTCTCTGGTTAGACCAGATCTGAGCCTGGGAGCTCTCTGGCT
AACTAGGGAACCCACTGCTTAAGCCTCAATAAAGCTTGCCTTGAGTGCTTCAAGTAGTGTGTGCCCGTCT
GTTGTGTGACTCTGGTAACTAGAGATCCCTCAGACCCTTTTAGTCAGTGTGGAAAATCTCTAGCAGTGGC
GCCCGAACAGGGACTTGAAAGCGAAAGGGAAACCAGAGGAGCTCTCTCGACGCAGGACTCGGCTTGCTGA
AGCGCGCACGGCAAGAGGCGAGGGGCGGCGACTGGTGAGTACGCCAAAAATTTTGACTAGCGGAGGCTAG
AAGGAGAGAGATGGGTGCGAGAGCGTCAGTATTAAGCGGGGGAGAATTAGATCGCGATGGGAAAAAATTC
GGTTAAGGCCAGGGGGAAAGAAAAAATATAAATTAAAACATATAGTATGGGCAAGCAGGGAGCTAGAACG
ATTCGCAGTTAATCCTGGCCTGTTAGAAACATCAGAAGGCTGTAGACAAATACTGGGACAGCTACAACCA
TCCCTTCAGACAGGATCAGAAGAACTTAGATCATTATATAATACAGTAGCAACCCTCTATTGTGTGCATC
AAAGGATAGAGATAAAAGACACCAAGGAAGCTTTAGACAAGATAGAGGAAGAGCAAAACAAAAGTAAGAC
CACCGCACAGCAAGCGGCCGCTGATCTTCAGACCTGGAGGAGGAGATATGAGGGACAATTGGAGAAGTGA
ATTATATAAATATAAAGTAGTAAAAATTGAACCATTAGGAGTAGCACCCACCAAGGCAAAGAGAAGAGTG
GTGCAGAGAGAAAAAAGAGCAGTGGGAATAGGAGCTTTGTTCCTTGGGTTCTTGGGAGCAGCAGGAAGCA
CTATGGGCGCAGCGTCAATGACGCTGACGGTACAGGCCAGACAATTATTGTCTGGTATAGTGCAGCAGCA
GAACAATTTGCTGAGGGCTATTGAGGCGCAACAGCATCTGTTGCAACTCACAGTCTGGGGCATCAAGCAG
CTCCAGGCAAGAATCCTGGCTGTGGAAAGATACCTAAAGGATCAACAGCTCCTGGGGATTTGGGGTTGCT
CTGGAAAACTCATTTGCACCACTGCTGTGCCTTGGAATGCTAGTTGGAGTAATAAATCTCTGGAACAGAT
TTGGAATCACACGACCTGGATGGAGTGGGACAGAGAAATTAACAATTACACAAGCTTAATACACTCCTTA
ATTGAAGAATCGCAAAACCAGCAAGAAAAGAATGAACAAGAATTATTGGAATTAGATAAATGGGCAAGTT
TGTGGAATTGGTTTAACATAACAAATTGGCTGTGGTATATAAAATTATTCATAATGATAGTAGGAGGCTT
GGTAGGTTTAAGAATAGTTTTTGCTGTACTTTCTATAGTGAATAGAGTTAGGCAGGGATATTCACCATTA
TCGTTTCAGACCCACCTCCCAACCCCGAGGGGACCCGACAGGCCCGAAGGAATAGAAGAAGAAGGTGGAG
AGAGAGACAGAGACAGATCCATTCGATTAGTGAACGGATCTCGACGGTATCGGTTAACTTTTAAAAGAAA
AGGGGGGATTGGGGGGTACAGTGCAGGGGAAAGAATAGTAGACATAATAGCAACAGACATACAAACTAAA
GAATTACAAAAACAAATTACAAAAATTCAAAATTTTATCGATCACGAGACTAGCCTCGAGCTGGCTGCAG
TAACGCCATTTTGCAAGGCATGGAAAAATACCAAACCAAGAATAGAGAAGTTCAGATCAAGGGCGGGTAC
ATGAAAATAGCTAACGTTGGGCCAAACAGGATATCTGCGGTGAGCAGTTTCGGCCCCGGCCCGGGGCCAA
GAACAGATGGTCACCGCAGTTTCGGCCCCGGCCCGAGGCCAAGAACAGATGGTCCCCAGATATGGCCCAA
CCCTCAGCAGTTTCTTAAGACCCATCAGATGTTTCCAGGCTCCCCCAAGGACCTGAAATGACCCTGCGCC
TTATTTGAATTAACCAATCAGCCTGCTTCTCGCTTCTGTTCGCGCGCTTCTGCTTCCCGAGCTCTATAAA
AGAGCTCACAACCCCTCACTCGGCGCGCCAGTCCTCCGACAGACTGAGTCGGCCGGTCGAATCAAGCTTA
TCGATACCGTCGACGCCACCATGGAAACCGAGGCCATCGACGGCTACATCACCTGTGACAACGAGCTGAG
CCCCGAGCGCGAGCACTCTAACATGGCCATCGATCTGACCAGCAGCACCCCTAATGGCCAGCACGCCTCT
CCAAGCCACATGACCAGCACCAACAGCGTGAAGCTGGAAATGCAGAGCGACGAGGAATGCGACAGAAAGC
CCCTGAGCAGAGAGGACGAGATCAGAGGCCACGATGAGGGCAGCAGCCTGGAAGAACCTCTGATCGAGTC
TAGCGAGGTGGCCGACAACCGGAAGGTGCAAGAACTTCAAGGCGAAGGCGGCATCAGACTGCCCAACGGC
GAAAGACCCTTCCACTGCAATCAGTGCGGCGCCAGCTTTACCCAGAAGGGCAATCTGCTGCGGCACATCA
AGCTGCACTCTGGCGAGAAGCCCTTCAAGTGCCCCTTCTGTAGCTACGCCTGTCGGAGAAGAGATGCCCT
GACAGGCCACCTGAGAACACACTCTGTGGGCAAGCCCCACAAGTGCAACTACTGCGGCAGAAGCTACAAG
CAGCGGAGCAGCCTCGAGGAACACAAAGAGCGGTGCCACAACTACCTCCAGAATGTGTCTATGGAAGCCG
CCGGACAAGTGATGAGCCACCACGTTCCACCTATGGAAGATTGCAAAGAACAAGAGCCCATCATGGACAA
CAACATCAGCCTGGTGCCTTTCGAGCGGCCTGCCGTGATTGAGAAGCTGACCGGCAACATGGGCAAGAGA
AAGAGCAGCACACCCCAGAAATTCGTGGGCGAGAAACTGATGCGGTTCAGCTACCCCGACATCCACTTCG
ACATGAACCTGACCTACGAGAAAGAGGCCGAGCTGATGCAGTCCCACATGATGGACCAGGCCATCAACAA
CGCCATCACCTACCTGGGAGCCGAGGCTCTGCATCCCCTGATGCAACACCCTCCTAGCACAATCGCCGAA
GTGGCCCCTGTGATCAGCAGCGCTTACAGCCAGGTGTACCATCCTAACCGGATCGAGAGGCCCATCAGCA
GAGAGACAGCCGACAGCCACGAGAACAACATGGACGGCCCTATCAGCCTGATCAGACCCAAGAGCAGACC
CCAAGAGAGAGAGGCTAGCCCCAGCAACAGCTGCCTGGATAGCACAGATAGCGAGAGCAGCCACGACGAC
CACCAGAGCTATCAGGGACACCCCGCTCTGAACCCTAAGAGAAAGCAGAGCCCCGCCTACATGAAGGAAG
ATGTGAAGGCCCTGGACACCACAAAGGCCCCTAAGGGCAGCCTGAAGGACATCTACAAGGTGTTCAACGG
CGAGGGCGAGCAGATCCGGGCCTTTAAGTGCGAGCACTGCCGGGTGCTGTTTCTGGACCACGTGATGTAC
ACCATCCACATGGGCTGCCACGGCTACAGGGACCCTCTGGAATGCAACATCTGCGGCTACCGCAGCCAGG
ACAGATACGAGTTCAGCAGCCACATCGTGCGGGGCGAGCACACCTTTCATTGATAAGGATCCCCCGGGCT
GCAGGAATTCGAGCATCTTACCGCCATTTATTCCCATATTTGTTCTGTTTTTCTTGATTTGGGTATACAT
TTAAATGTTAATAAAACAAAATGGTGGGGCAATCATTTACATTTTTAGGGATATGTAATTACTAGTTCAG
GTGTATTGCCACAAGACAAACATGTTAAGAAACTTTCCCGTTATTTACGCTCTGTTCCTGTTAATCAACC
TCTGGATTACAAAATTTGTGAAAGATTGACTGATATTCTTAACTATGTTGCTCCTTTTACGCTGTGTGGA
TATGCTGCTTTAATGCCTCTGTATCATGCTATTGCTTCCCGTACGGCTTTCGTTTTCTCCTCCTTGTATA
AATCCTGGTTGCTGTCTCTTTATGAGGAGTTGTGGCCCGTTGTCCGTCAACGTGGCGTGGTGTGCTCTGT
GTTTGCTGACGCAACCCCCACTGGCTGGGGCATTGCCACCACCTGTCAACTCCTTTCTGGGACTTTCGCT
TTCCCCCTCCCGATCGCCACGGCAGAACTCATCGCCGCCTGCCTTGCCCGCTGCTGGACAGGGGCTAGGT
TGCTGGGCACTGATAATTCCGTGGTGTTGTCGGGGAAGCTGACGTCCTTTGCAATTCGATATCAAGCTGT
ACCTTCTAGATGTACATGTTGAGGAGCGCTTCTAGACCAATGACTTACAAGGCAGCTGTAGATCTTAGCC
ACTTTTTAAAAGAAAAGGGGGGACTGGAAGGGCTAATTCACTCCCAACGAAGACAAGATCTGCTTTTTGC
TTGTACTGGGTCTCTCTGGTTAGACCAGATCTGAGCCTGGGAGCTCTCTGGCTAACTAGGGAACCCACTG
CTTAAGCCTCAATAAAGCTTGCCTTGAGTGCTTCAAGTAGTGTGTGCCCGTCTGTTGTGTGACTCTGGTA
ACTAGAGATCCCTCAGACCCTTTTAGTCAGTGTGGAAAATCTCTAGCAGTAGTAGTTCATGTCATCTTAT
TATTCAGTATTTATAACTTGCAAAGAAATGAATATCAGAGAGTGAGAGGAACTTGTTTATTGCAGCTTAT
AATGGTTACAAATAAAGCAATAGCATCACAAATTTCACAAATAAAGCATTTTTTTCACTGCATTCTAGTT
GTGGTTTGTCCAAACTCATCAATGTATCTTATCATGTCTGGCTCTAGCTATCCCGCCCCTAACTCCGCCC
ATCCCGCCCCTAACTCCGCCCAGTTCCGCCCATTCTCCGCCCCATGGCTGACTAATTTTTTTTATTTATG
CAGAGGCCGAGGCCGCCTCGGCCTCTGAGCTATTCCAGAAGTAGTGAGGAGGCTTTTTTGGAGGCCTAGG
GACGTACCCAATTCGCCCTATAGTGAGTCGTATTACGCGCGCTCACTGGCCGTCGTTTTACAACGTCGTG
ACTGGGAAAACCCTGGCGTTACCCAACTTAATCGCCTTGCAGCACATCCCCCTTTCGCCAGCTGGCGTAA
TAGCGAAGAGGCCCGCACCGATCGCCCTTCCCAACAGTTGCGCAGCCTGAATGGCGAATGGG
[124 nt withheld, positions 5453-5576]
C
[91 nt withheld, positions 5578-5668]
A
[49 nt withheld, positions 5670-5718]
CCTTTGACGTTGGAGTCCACGTTCTTT
[37 nt withheld, positions 5746-5782]
ACCCTATCTCGGTCTATTCTTTTGATTTATAAGGGATTTTGCCGATTTCGGCCTATTGGTTAAAAAATGA
GCTGATTTAACAAAAATTTAACGCGAATTTTAACAAAATATTAACGCTTACAATTTAGGTGGCACTTTTC
GGGGAAATGTGCGCGGAACCCCTATTTGTTTATTTTTCTAAATACATTCAAATATGTATCCGCTCATGAG
ACAATAACCCTGATAAATGCTTCAATAATATTGAAAAAGGAAGAGTATGAGTATTCAACATTTCCGTGTC
GCCCTTATTCCCTTTTTTGCGGCATTTTGCCTTCCTGTTTTTGCTCACCCAGAAACGCTGGTGAAAGTAA
AAGATGCTGAAGATCAGTTGGGTGCACGAGTGGGTTACATCGAACTGGATCTCAACAGCGGTAAGATCCT
TGAGAGTTTTCGCCCCGAAGAACGTTTTCCAATGATGAGCACTTTTAAAGTTCTGCTATGTGGCGCGGTA
TTATCCCGTATTGACGCCGGGCAAGAGCAACTCGGTCGCCGCATACACTATTCTCAGAATGACTTGGTTG
AGTACTCACCAGTCACAGAAAAGCATCTTACGGATGGCATGACAGTAAGAGAATTATGCAGTGCTGCCAT
AACCATGAGTGATAACACTGCGGCCAACTTACTTCTGACAACGATCGGAGGACCGAAGGAGCTAACCGCT
TTTTTGCACAACATGGGGGATCATGTAACTCGCCTTGATCGTTGGGAACCGGAGCTGAATGAAGCCATAC
CAAACGACGAGCGTGACACCACGATGCCTGTAGCAATGGCAACAACGTTGCGCAAACTATTAACTGGCGA
ACTACTTACTCTAGCTTCCCGGCAACAATTAATAGACTGGATGGAGGCGGATAAAGTTGCAGGACCACTT
CTGCGCTCGGCCCTTCCGGCTGGCTGGTTTATTGCTGATAAATCTGGAGCCGGTGAGCGTGGGTCTCGCG
GTATCATTGCAGCACTGGGGCCAGATGGTAAGCCCTCCCGTATCGTAGTTATCTACACGACGGGGAGTCA
GGCAACTATGGATGAACGAAATAGACAGATCGCTGAGATAGGTGCCTCACTGATTAAGCATTGGTAACTG
TCAGACCAAGTTTACTCATATATACTTTAGATTGATTTAAAACTTCATTTTTAATTTAAAAGGATCTAGG
TGAAGATCCTTTTTGATAATCTCATGACCAAAATCCCTTAACGTGAGTTTTCGTTCCACTGAGCGTCAGA
CCCCGTAGAAAAGATCAAAGGATCTTCTTGAGATCCTTTTTTTCTGCGCGTAATCTGCTGCTTGCAAACA
AAAAAACCACCGCTACCAGCGGTGGTTTGTTTGCCGGATCAAGAGCTACCAACTCTTTTTCCGAAGGTAA
CTGGCTTCAGCAGAGCGCAGATACCAAATACTGTTCTTCTAGTGTAGCCGTAGTTAGGCCACCACTTCAA
GAACTCTGTAGCACCGCCTACATACCTCGCTCTGCTAATCCTGTTACCAGTGGCTGCTGCCAGTGGCGAT
AAGTCGTGTCTTACCGGGTTGGACTCAAGACGATAGTTACCGGATAAGGCGCAGCGGTCGGGCTGAACGG
GGGGTTCGTGCACACAGCCCAGCTTGGAGCGAACGACCTACACCGAACTGAGATACCTACAGCGTGAGCT
ATGAGAAAGCGCCACGCTTCCCGAAGGGAGAAAGGCGGACAGGTATCCGGTAAGCGGCAGGGTCGGAACA
GGAGAGCGCACGAGGGAGCTTCCAGGGGGAAACGCCTGGTATCTTTATAGTCCTGTCGGGTTTCGCCACC
TCTGACTTGAGCGTCGATTTTTGTGATGCTCGTCAGGGGGGCGGAGCCTATGGAAAAACGCCAGCAACGC
GGCCTTTTTACGGTTCCTGGCCTTTTGCTGGCCTTTTGCTCACATGTTCTTTCCTGCGTTATCCCCTGAT
TCTGTGGATAACCGTATTACCGCCTTTGAGTGAGCTGATACCGCTCGCCGCAGCCGAACGACCGAGCGCA
GCGAGTCAGTGAGCGAGGAAGCGGAAGAGCGCCCAATACGCAAACCGCCTCTCCCCGCGCGTTGGCCGAT
TCATTAATGCAGCTGGCACGACAGGTTTCCCGACTGGAAAGCGGGCAGTGAGCGCAACGCAATTAATGTG
AGTTAGCTCACTCATTAGGCACCCCAGGCTTTACACTTTATGCTTCCGGCTCGTATGTTGTGTGGAATTG
TGAGCGGATAACAATTTCACACAGGAAACAGCTATGACCATGATTACGCCAAGCGCGCAATTAACCCTCA
CTAAAGGGAACAAAAGCTGGAGCTGCA
Features (pLannotate 1.2.2; 28 found; start..end, strand, type, name):
      8..234     +  promoter       RSV promoter: Rous sarcoma virus enhancer/promoter
    235..415     +  LTR            5' LTR (truncated): truncated 5' long terminal repeat (LTR) from HIV-1
    462..587     +  misc_feature   HIV-1 Ψ: packaging signal of human immunodeficiency virus type 1
    571..934     +  CDS            HIV-1 gag (fragment): gag protein from human immunodeficiency virus 1; gag
   1080..1313    +  misc_feature   RRE: The Rev response element (RRE) of HIV-1 allows for Rev-dependent mRNA export from the nucleus to the cytoplasm.
   1690..1790    +  CDS            Rev (fragment): human immunodeficiency virus 1 (HIV-1) Rev protein; rev; enhances nuclear export of unspliced and incompletely spliced viral mRNAs
   1809..1926    +  misc_feature   cPPT/CTS: central polypurine tract and central termination sequence of HIV-1
   1960..2361    +  promoter       SFFV promoter: spleen focus-forming virus long terminal repeat (LTR) promoter
   2371..2394    +  misc_feature   MCS (fragment): pBluescript multiple cloning site
   2401..3900    +  CDS            IKZF2: IKZF2_HUMAN - Also known as HELIOS, ZNFN1A2. Experimental evidence at protein level: Swiss-Prot protein existence level 1. Associates with Ikaros at centromeric heterochromatin. From Homo sapiens (Human).
   3907..3932    +  misc_feature   MCS (fragment): pBluescript multiple cloning site
   3932..3991    +  CDS            S (fragment): HBSAG_WHV6 - Experimental evidence at transcript level: Swiss-Prot protein existence level 2. The middle envelope protein plays an important role in the budding of the virion. It is involved in the induction of budding in a nucleocapsid independent way. In this process the majority of envelope proteins bud to form subviral lipoprotein particles of 22 nm of diameter that do not contain a nucleocapsid (By similarity). From Woodchuck hepatitis B virus (isolate w64/pWS23) (WHV).
   4123..4526    +  misc_feature   WPRE: woodchuck hepatitis virus posttranscriptional regulatory element
   4584..4643    +  CDS            nef (fragment): NEF_HV1Z2 - Experimental evidence at protein level: Swiss-Prot protein existence level 1. Extracellular Nef protein targets CD4(+) T-lymphocytes for apoptosis by interacting with CXCR4 surface receptors. From Human immunodeficiency virus type 1 group M subtype D (isolate Z2/CDC-Z34) (HIV-1).
   4645..4878    +  LTR            3' LTR (ΔU3): self-inactivating 3' long terminal repeat (LTR) from HIV-1
   4950..5071    +  polyA_signal   SV40 poly(A) signal: SV40 polyadenylation signal
   5111..5246    +  rep_origin     SV40 ori: SV40 origin of replication
   5267..5285    -  promoter       T7 promoter: promoter for bacteriophage T7 RNA polymerase
   5293..5448    +  CDS            lacZα (fragment): LacZα fragment of β-galactosidase; lacZ fragment
   5453..5881    +  rep_origin     f1 ori (sequence partly withheld): f1 bacteriophage origin of replication; arrow indicates direction of (+) strand synthesis
   5934..6038    +  promoter       AmpR promoter: bla
   6039..6899    +  CDS            AmpR: β-lactamase; bla; confers resistance to ampicillin, carbenicillin, and related antibiotics
   7070..7658    +  rep_origin     ori: high-copy-number ColE1/pMB1/pBR322/pUC origin of replication
   7841..7933    +  CDS            lacI (fragment): lac repressor; lacI; The lac repressor binds to the lac operator to inhibit transcription in E. coli. This inhibition can be relieved by adding lactose or isopropyl-β-D-thiogalactopyranoside (IPTG).
   7946..7967    +  protein_bind   CAP binding site: CAP binding activates transcription in the presence of cAMP. E. coli catabolite activator protein
   7982..8012    +  promoter       lac promoter: promoter for the E. coli lac operon
   8020..8036    +  protein_bind   lac operator: The lac repressor binds to the lac operator to inhibit transcription in E. coli. This inhibition can be relieved by adding lactose or isopropyl-β-D-thiogalactopyranoside (IPTG). lac repressor encoded by lacI
   8081..8099    +  promoter       T3 promoter: promoter for bacteriophage T3 RNA polymerase
