[The description below was written by a language model from this plasmid's Addgene catalogue record and pLannotate feature annotations shown in this document.]
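Description:
SFFV-IKZF2-Brd 194 is a third-generation-style, self-inactivating HIV-1 lentiviral transfer plasmid built on the SFFV-MCS backbone and carrying a codon-optimized human IKZF2 (Helios) open reading frame of about 1.5 kb. It is maintained in E. coli through a high-copy ColE1/pUC origin with ampicillin selection (AmpR). The backbone also retains an f1 origin, an SV40 origin and poly(A) signal, and remnants of a pBluescript-type cloning region (lac promoter/operator, lacZα fragment, T3 and T7 promoters). The viral genome is transcribed in packaging cells from a chimeric RSV promoter fused to a truncated 5' LTR. It contains the Ψ packaging signal with a partial gag sequence, the Rev response element for Rev-dependent nuclear export, and the cPPT/CTS element. The ΔU3 3' LTR leaves the integrated provirus without LTR promoter activity.

Within the provirus, the spleen focus-forming virus (SFFV) LTR promoter drives IKZF2, which is flanked by multiple cloning site fragments. A WPRE follows to enhance transcript stability and expression. According to the depositor, a construct-specific barcode was cloned into an XbaI site downstream of the WPRE, giving the layout SFFV–transcription factor–WPRE–barcode. The barcode is not annotated separately in the feature table, but this placement would put it between the WPRE and the 3' LTR, so it would be included in the expressed transcript. No mammalian selection marker or fluorescent reporter is annotated. The plasmid belongs to a barcoded transcription factor collection made for combinatorial screening in immune cell reprogramming, where the barcode identifies which factor a transduced cell received.
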