Addgene plasmid #219153: SFFV-IKZF2-Brd 194
Purpose: Transcription factor IKZF2 with a specific barcode assigned.
Depositing lab: Filipe Pereira. Depositing organization: Center for Neuroscience and Cell Biology, University of Coimbra. Publication: A combinatorial transcription factor screening platform for immune cell reprogramming. Kurochkin I, Altman AR, Caiado I, Pertiga-Cabral D, Halitzki E, Minaeva M, Zimmermannova O, Henriques-Oliveira L, Klein D, Nair M, Oliveira D, Cajal LR, Knittel R, Feick C, Ringner M, Martin M, Cirovic B, Pires CF, Rosa FF, Sitnicka E, Theis FJ, Pereira CF. Cell Syst. 2026 Jan 21;17(1):101457. doi: 10.1016/j.cels.2025.101457. Epub 2026 Jan 14. PubMed 41539305.
Backbone
  Vector backbone: SFFV-MCS
  Backbone size w/o insert (bp): 6611
  Vector type: Lentiviral
Growth in bacteria
  Bacterial resistance: Ampicillin, 100 μg/mL
  Growth temperature: 37°C
  Growth strain: NEB Stable
  Copy number: High Copy
Gene/Insert
  Gene/Insert name: IKZF2
  Species: H. sapiens (human)
  Insert size (bp): 1503
  Mutation: Codon optimized
  Entrez Gene: IKZF2 (a.k.a. ANF1A2, HELIOS, ZNF1A2, ZNFN1A2)
  Promoter: The spleen focus-forming virus (SFFV) promoter
  Cloning method: Other
Terms and licenses: Academic/Nonprofit Terms; Industry Terms: Not Available to Industry
Depositor comments: Barcode sequence cloned into XbaI restriction site. Design of plasmid is as follows: SFFV-[TF sequence]-WPRE-[Barcode sequence].
How to cite: SFFV-IKZF2-Brd 194 was a gift from Filipe Pereira (Addgene plasmid # 219153 ; http://n2t.net/addgene:219153 ; RRID:Addgene_219153)
