>Addgene plasmid #219153 | SFFV-IKZF2-Brd 194 | depositor partial sequence | sequence record 427939 | TF ORF
ATGGAAACCGAGGCCATCGACGGCTACATCACCTGTGACAACGAGCTGAGCCCCGAGCGCGAGCACTCTA
ACATGGCCATCGATCTGACCAGCAGCACCCCTAATGGCCAGCACGCCTCTCCAAGCCACATGACCAGCAC
CAACAGCGTGAAGCTGGAAATGCAGAGCGACGAGGAATGCGACAGAAAGCCCCTGAGCAGAGAGGACGAG
ATCAGAGGCCACGATGAGGGCAGCAGCCTGGAAGAACCTCTGATCGAGTCTAGCGAGGTGGCCGACAACC
GGAAGGTGCAAGAACTTCAAGGCGAAGGCGGCATCAGACTGCCCAACGGCGAAAGACCCTTCCACTGCAA
TCAGTGCGGCGCCAGCTTTACCCAGAAGGGCAATCTGCTGCGGCACATCAAGCTGCACTCTGGCGAGAAG
CCCTTCAAGTGCCCCTTCTGTAGCTACGCCTGTCGGAGAAGAGATGCCCTGACAGGCCACCTGAGAACAC
ACTCTGTGGGCAAGCCCCACAAGTGCAACTACTGCGGCAGAAGCTACAAGCAGCGGAGCAGCCTCGAGGA
ACACAAAGAGCGGTGCCACAACTACCTCCAGAATGTGTCTATGGAAGCCGCCGGACAAGTGATGAGCCAC
CACGTTCCACCTATGGAAGATTGCAAAGAACAAGAGCCCATCATGGACAACAACATCAGCCTGGTGCCTT
TCGAGCGGCCTGCCGTGATTGAGAAGCTGACCGGCAACATGGGCAAGAGAAAGAGCAGCACACCCCAGAA
ATTCGTGGGCGAGAAACTGATGCGGTTCAGCTACCCCGACATCCACTTCGACATGAACCTGACCTACGAG
AAAGAGGCCGAGCTGATGCAGTCCCACATGATGGACCAGGCCATCAACAACGCCATCACCTACCTGGGAG
CCGAGGCTCTGCATCCCCTGATGCAACACCCTCCTAGCACAATCGCCGAAGTGGCCCCTGTGATCAGCAG
CGCTTACAGCCAGGTGTACCATCCTAACCGGATCGAGAGGCCCATCAGCAGAGAGACAGCCGACAGCCAC
GAGAACAACATGGACGGCCCTATCAGCCTGATCAGACCCAAGAGCAGACCCCAAGAGAGAGAGGCTAGCC
CCAGCAACAGCTGCCTGGATAGCACAGATAGCGAGAGCAGCCACGACGACCACCAGAGCTATCAGGGACA
CCCCGCTCTGAACCCTAAGAGAAAGCAGAGCCCCGCCTACATGAAGGAAGATGTGAAGGCCCTGGACACC
ACAAAGGCCCCTAAGGGCAGCCTGAAGGACATCTACAAGGTGTTCAACGGCGAGGGCGAGCAGATCCGGG
CCTTTAAGTGCGAGCACTGCCGGGTGCTGTTTCTGGACCACGTGATGTACACCATCCACATGGGCTGCCA
CGGCTACAGGGACCCTCTGGAATGCAACATCTGCGGCTACCGCAGCCAGGACAGATACGAGTTCAGCAGC
CACATCGTGCGGGGCGAGCACACCTTTCATTGA
