>Addgene plasmid #219153 | SFFV-IKZF2-Brd 194 | depositor partial sequence | sequence record 427940 | Barcode sequence
TGTACATGTTGAGGAGCGCT
